Addgene plasmid #136657: U6_sgRNA_CAG_APOBEC-1_hSt1Cas9_LMG18311_2xUGI_3xHA
Purpose: Expresses St1BE4max-LMG18311 in mammalian cells along with its U6-driven sgRNA
Depositing lab: Yannick Doyon. Depositing organization: Universite Laval. Publication: Versatile and robust genome editing with Streptococcus thermophilus CRISPR1-Cas9. Agudelo D, Carter S, Velimirovic M, Duringer A, Rivest JF, Levesque S, Loehr J, Mouchiroud M, Cyr D, Waters PJ, Laplante M, Moineau S, Goulet A, Doyon Y. Genome Res. 2020 Jan;30(1):107-117. doi: 10.1101/gr.255414.119. Epub 2020 Jan 3. PubMed 31900288.
Backbone
  Vector backbone: MSP1594_2x_NLS (Plasmid #110625)
  Total vector size (bp): 8715
  Vector type: Mammalian Expression, CRISPR, Synthetic Biology
Growth in bacteria
  Bacterial resistance: Ampicillin, 100 μg/mL
  Growth temperature: 37°C
  Growth strain: DH5alpha
  Copy number: High Copy
Gene/Insert 1
  Gene/Insert name: St1Cas9 LMD9:LMG18311 chimera
  Species: H. sapiens (human), Synthetic
  Promoter: CAG
  Tag / fusion protein: SV40 NLS (N terminal on insert); SV40 NLS (C terminal on insert); APOBEC-1 (N terminal on insert); 2xUGI (C terminal on insert)
  Cloning method: Gibson Cloning
  Sequencing primers: 5′ gctgccaccccacatcctgtg
Gene/Insert 2
  Gene/Insert name: sgRNA for St1Cas9
  Species: H. sapiens (human), Synthetic
  Promoter: U6
  Cloning method: Gibson Cloning
  Sequencing primers: 5′ gagggcctatttcccatgattcct
Gene/Insert 3
  Gene/Insert name: APOBEC-1
  Species: H. sapiens (human)
  Entrez Gene: APOBEC1 (a.k.a. APO1, APOBEC-1, BEDP, CDAR1, HEPR)
  Promoter: CAG
  Tag / fusion protein: hSt1Cas9 (C terminal on insert)
  Cloning method: Gibson Cloning
  Sequencing primers: 5′ gcaacgtgctggttattgtg
Gene/Insert 4
  Gene/Insert name: UGI
  Species: H. sapiens (human), Synthetic
  Promoter: CAG
  Tag / fusion protein: hSt1Cas9 (N terminal on insert)
  Cloning method: Gibson Cloning
  Sequencing primers: 5′ acatcatcaagaacgagggcgac
Gene/Insert 5
  Gene/Insert name: HA tag
  Species: Synthetic
  Tag / fusion protein: UGI (N terminal on insert)
Terms and licenses: Academic/Nonprofit Terms; Industry Terms: Not Available to Industry
How to cite: U6_sgRNA_CAG_APOBEC-1_hSt1Cas9_LMG18311_2xUGI_3xHA was a gift from Yannick Doyon (Addgene plasmid # 136657 ; http://n2t.net/addgene:136657 ; RRID:Addgene_136657)
