[The description below was written by a language model from this plasmid's Addgene catalogue record and pLannotate feature annotations shown in this document.]
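Description:
U6_sgRNA_CAG_APOBEC-1_hSt1Cas9_LMG18311_2xUGI_3xHA is an all-in-one mammalian expression plasmid that delivers a cytosine base editor built on Streptococcus thermophilus CRISPR1-Cas9 (St1BE4max-LMG18311) together with its guide RNA. It derives from the MSP1594_2x_NLS backbone. In E. coli it is maintained through a high-copy ColE1/pUC-type origin and selected with ampicillin via the β-lactamase gene. The catalogue gives a total size of 8,715 bp, whereas the sequenced record used for annotation is 9,323 nt; the record does not explain this difference.

Two transcription units sit in tandem. A human U6 RNA polymerase III promoter drives an sgRNA carrying the St1Cas9 scaffold. Downstream, the CAG promoter (CMV enhancer, chicken β-actin promoter and a chimeric β-actin/β-globin intron) drives a single fusion protein terminated by the bGH polyadenylation signal. That fusion consists of an N-terminal APOBEC-1 cytidine deaminase, a human codon-optimised St1Cas9 described as an LMD9:LMG18311 chimera, uracil glycosylase inhibitor from phage PBS2, and a C-terminal 3xHA epitope for detection, with SV40 nuclear localisation signals recorded at both ends of the Cas9 portion. The catalogue links APOBEC-1 to the human gene, but the annotation matches the rat protein. The name and tags indicate two UGI copies, although only one was annotated.

In this design, the guide directs Cas9 to a target where the deaminase converts cytosine to uracil, while UGI blocks uracil excision so that the edit is retained as a C-to-T change. The record does not state which catalytic mutations the Cas9 portion carries. The plasmid is intended for base editing in mammalian cells.
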