Features (pLannotate 1.2.2; 15 found; start..end, strand, type, name):
     40..280     +  promoter       U6 promoter: RNA polymerase III promoter for human U6 snRNA
    328..389     +  misc_RNA       St1 gRNA scaffold (fragment): guide RNA scaffold for the Streptococcus thermophilus CRISPR/Cas9 system (Esvelt et al., 2013)
    460..763     +  enhancer       CMV enhancer: human cytomegalovirus immediate early enhancer
    765..1040    +  promoter       chicken β-actin promoter: No description available
   1041..2057    +  intron         chimeric intron: chimera between introns from chicken β-actin and rabbit β-globin
   2055..2138    +  CDS            HBB (fragment): HBB_LEPEU - Experimental evidence at protein level: Swiss-Prot protein existence level 1. Involved in oxygen transport from the lung to the various peripheral tissues. From Lepus europaeus (European hare).
   2181..2864    +  CDS            Apobec1: ABEC1_RAT - Experimental evidence at protein level: Swiss-Prot protein existence level 1. Catalytic component of the apolipoprotein B mRNA editing enzyme complex which is responsible for the postranscriptional editing of a CAA codon for Gln to a UAA codon for stop in the APOB mRNA. May also play a role in the epigenetic regulation of gene expression by participating in DNA demethylation. From Rattus norvegicus (Rat).
   2961..6320    +  CDS            St1Cas9: Cas9 endonuclease from the Streptococcus thermophilus Type II CRISPR/Cas system (Esvelt et al., 2013) generates RNA-guided double strand breaks in DNA
   6669..6917    +  CDS            UGI: UNGI_BPPB2 - Experimental evidence at protein level: Swiss-Prot protein existence level 1. This protein binds specifically and reversibly to the host uracil-DNA glycosylase, preventing removal of uracil residues from PBS2 DNA by the host uracil-excision repair system. From Bacillus phage PBS2 (Bacteriophage PBS2).
   6987..7067    +  CDS            3xHA: three tandem HA epitope tags
   7109..7333    +  polyA_signal   bGH poly(A) signal: bovine growth hormone polyadenylation signal
   7340..7394    -  CDS            lacI (fragment): lac repressor; lacI; The lac repressor binds to the lac operator to inhibit transcription in E. coli. This inhibition can be relieved by adding lactose or isopropyl-β-D-thiogalactopyranoside (IPTG).
   7577..8165    -  rep_origin     ori: high-copy-number ColE1/pMB1/pBR322/pUC origin of replication
   8336..9196    -  CDS            AmpR: β-lactamase; bla; confers resistance to ampicillin, carbenicillin, and related antibiotics
   9197..9301    -  promoter       AmpR promoter: bla
>Addgene plasmid #136657 | U6_sgRNA_CAG_APOBEC-1_hSt1Cas9_LMG18311_2xUGI_3xHA | addgene full sequence | sequence record 273344 | Addgene NGS Result
CCTGGGTCGACTGGATCCGGTACCAAGGTCGGGCAGGAAGAGGGCCTATTTCCCATGATTCCTTCATATT
TGCATATACGATACAAGGCTGTTAGAGAGATAATTAGAATTAATTTGACTGTAAACACAAAGATATTAGT
ACAAAATACGTGACGTAGAAAGTAATAATTTCTTGGGTAGTTTGCAGTTTTAAAATTATGTTTTAAAATG
GACTATCATATGCTTACCGTAACTTGAAAGTATTTCGATTTCTTGGCTTTATATATCTTGTGGAAAGGAC
GAAACACCCGAGACGATTAATGCGTCTCGGTCTTTGTACTCTGGTACCAGAAGCTACAAAGATAAGGCTT
CATGCCGAAATCAACACCCTGTCATTTTATGGCAGGGTGTTTTTTTTACTAGTTATTAATAGTAATCAAT
TACGGGGTCATTAGTTCATAGCCCATATATGGAGTTCCGCGTTACATAACTTACGGTAAATGGCCCGCCT
GGCTGACCGCCCAACGACCCCCGCCCATTGACGTCAATAATGACGTATGTTCCCATAGTAACGCCAATAG
GGACTTTCCATTGACGTCAATGGGTGGAGTATTTACGGTAAACTGCCCACTTGGCAGTACATCAAGTGTA
TCATATGCCAAGTACGCCCCCTATTGACGTCAATGACGGTAAATGGCCCGCCTGGCATTATGCCCAGTAC
ATGACCTTATGGGACTTTCCTACTTGGCAGTACATCTACGTATTAGTCATCGCTATTACCATGGTCGAGG
TGAGCCCCACGTTCTGCTTCACTCTCCCCATCTCCCCCCCCTCCCCACCCCCAATTTTGTATTTATTTAT
TTTTTAATTATTTTGTGCAGCGATGGGGGCGGGGGGGGGGGGGGGGCGCGCCRGGGGGGGGGGGGGGGGG
GGGGGGGSGGGGSGGGGSGRGGCGGAGAGGTGCGGCGGCAGCCAATCAGAGCGGCGCGCTCCGAAAGTTT
CCTTTTATGGCGAGGCGGCGGCGGCGGCGGCCCTATAAAAAGCGAAGCGCGCGGCGGGCGGGAGTCGCTG
CGCGCTGCCTTCGCCCCGTGCCCCGCTCCGCCGCCGCCTCGCGCCGCCCGCCCCGGCTCTGACTGACCGC
GTTACTCCCACAGGTGAGCGGGCGGGACGGCCCTTCTCCTCCGGGCTGTAATTAGCGCTTGGTTTAATGA
CGGCTTGTTTCTTTTCTGTGGCTGCGTGAAAGCCTTGAGGGGCTCCGGGAGGGCCCTTTGTGCGGGGGGA
GCGGCTCGGGGGGTGCGTGCGTGTGTGTGTGCGTGGGGAGCGCCGCGTGCGGCTCCGCGCTGCCCGGCGG
CTGTGAGCGCTGCGGGCGCGGCGCGGGGCTTTGTGCGCTCCGCAGTGTGCGCGAGGGGAGCGCGGCCGGG
GGCGGTGCCCCGCGGTGCGGGGGGGGCTGCGAGGGGAACAAAGGCTGCGTGCGGGGTGTGTGCGTGGGGG
GGTGAGCAGGGGGTGTGGGCGCGTCGGTCGGGCTGCAACCCCCCCTGCACCCCCCTCCCCGAGTTGCTGA
GCACGGCCCGGCTTCGGGTGCGGGGCTCCGTACGGGGCGTGGCGCGGGGCTCGCCGTGCCGGGCGGGGGG
TGGCGGCAGGTGGGGGTGCCGGGCGGGGCGGGGCCGCCTCGGGCCGGGGRGGGCTCGGGGGAGGGGCGCG
GCGGCCCCCGGAGCGCCGGCGGCTGTCGAGGCGCGGCGAGCCGCAGCCATTGCCTTTTATGGTAATCGTG
CGAGAGGGCGCAGGGACTTCCTTTGTCCCAAATCTGTGCGGAGCCGAAATCTGGGAGGCGCCGCCGCACC
CCCTCTAGCGGGCGCGGGGCGAAGCGGTGCGGCGCCGGCAGGAAGGAAATGGGCGGGGAGGGCCTTCGTG
CGTCGCCGCGCCGCCGTCCCCTTCTCCCTCTCCAGCCTCGGGGCTGTCCGCGGGGGGACGGCTGCCTTCG
GGGGGGACGGGGCAGGGCGGGGTTCGGCTTCTGGCGTGTGACCGGCGGCTCTAGAGCCTCTGCTAACCAT
GTTCATGCCTTCTTCTTTTTCCTACAGCTCCTGGGCAACGTGCTGGTTATTGTGCTGTCTCATCATTTTG
GCAAAGAATTCAGAGCCGCCACCATGAAACGGACAGCCGACGGAAGCGAGTTCGAGTCACCAAAGAAGAA
GCGGAAAGTCTCCTCAGAGACTGGGCCTGTCGCCGTCGATCCAACCCTGCGCCGCCGGATTGAACCTCAC
GAGTTTGAAGTGTTCTTTGACCCCCGGGAGCTGAGAAAGGAGACATGCCTGCTGTACGAGATCAACTGGG
GAGGCAGGCACTCCATCTGGAGGCACACCTCTCAGAACACAAATAAGCACGTGGAGGTGAACTTCATCGA
GAAGTTTACCACAGAGCGGTACTTCTGCCCCAATACCAGATGTAGCATCACATGGTTTCTGAGCTGGTCC
CCTTGCGGAGAGTGTAGCAGGGCCATCACCGAGTTCCTGTCCAGATATCCACACGTGACACTGTTTATCT
ACATCGCCAGGCTGTATCACCACGCAGACCCAAGGAATAGGCAGGGCCTGCGCGATCTGATCAGCTCCGG
CGTGACCATCCAGATCATGACAGAGCAGGAGTCCGGCTACTGCTGGCGGAACTTCGTGAATTATTCTCCT
AGCAACGAGGCCCACTGGCCTAGGTACCCACACCTGTGGGTGCGCCTGTACGTGCTGGAGCTGTATTGCA
TCATCCTGGGCCTGCCCCCTTGTCTGAATATCCTGCGGAGAAAGCAGCCCCAGCTGACCTTCTTTACAAT
CGCCCTGCAGTCTTGTCACTATCAGAGGCTGCCACCCCACATCCTGTGGGCCACAGGCCTGAAGTCTGGA
GGATCTAGCGGAGGCTCCTCTGGCAGCGAGACACCAGGAACAAGCGAGTCAGCAACACCAGAGAGCAGTG
GCGGCAGCAGCGGCGGCAGCAGCGACCTGGTGCTGGGCCTGGCTATCGGCATCGGCAGCGTGGGCGTGGG
CATCCTGAACAAGGTGACCGGCGAGATCATCCACAAGAACAGTCGCATCTTCCCTGCTGCTCAGGCTGAG
AACAACCTGGTGCGCCGCACCAACCGCCAGGGTCGCCGGCTTGCTCGCCGCAAGAAGCACCGGCGCGTGC
GCCTGAACCGCCTGTTCGAGGAGAGCGGCCTGATCACCGACTTCACCAAGATCAGCATCAACCTGAACCC
CTACCAGCTGCGCGTGAAGGGCCTGACCGACGAGCTGAGCAACGAGGAGCTGTTCATCGCCCTGAAGAAC
ATGGTGAAGCACCGCGGCATCAGCTACCTGGACGACGCCAGCGACGACGGCAACAGCAGCGTGGGCGACT
ACGCCCAGATCGTGAAGGAGAACAGCAAGCAGCTGGAGACCAAGACCCCCGGCCAGATCCAGCTGGAGCG
CTACCAGACCTACGGCCAGCTGCGCGGCGACTTCACCGTGGAGAAGGACGGCAAGAAGCACCGCCTGATC
AACGTGTTCCCCACCAGCGCCTACCGCAGCGAGGCCCTGCGCATCCTGCAGACCCAGCAGGAGTTCAACC
CCCAGATCACCGACGAGTTCATCAACCGCTACCTGGAGATCCTGACCGGCAAGCGCAAGTACTACCACGG
CCCCGGCAACGAGAAGAGCCGCACCGACTACGGCCGCTACCGCACCAGCGGCGAGACCCTGGACAACATC
TTCGGCATCCTGATCGGCAAGTGCACCTTCTACCCCGACGAGTTCCGCGCCGCCAAGGCCAGCTACACCG
CCCAGGAGTTCAATCTGCTGAACGACCTGAACAACCTGACCGTGCCCACCGAGACCAAGAAGCTGAGCAA
GGAGCAGAAGAACCAGATCATCAACTACGTGAAGAACGAGAAGGCTATGGGCCCCGCCAAGCTGTTCAAG
TACATCGCCAAGCTGCTGAGCTGCGACGTGGCCGACATCAAGGGCTACCGCATCGACAAGAGCGGCAAGG
CCGAGATCCACACCTTCGAGGCCTACCGCAAGATGAAGACCCTGGAGACCCTGGACATCGAGCAGATGGA
CCGAGAGACCCTGGACAAGCTGGCCTACGTGCTGACCCTGAACACCGAGCGCGAGGGCATCCAGGAGGCC
CTGGAGCACGAGTTCGCCGACGGCAGCTTCAGCCAGAAACAGGTGGACGAGCTGGTGCAGTTCCGCAAGG
CCAACAGCAGCATCTTCGGCAAGGGCTGGCACAACTTCAGCGTGAAGCTGATGATGGAGCTGATCCCCGA
GCTGTACGAGACCAGCGAGGAGCAGATGACCATCCTGACCCGCCTGGGCAAGCAGAAGACCACCAGCAGC
AGCAACAAGACCAAGTACATCGACGAGAAGCTGCTGACCGAGGAGATCTACAACCCCGTGGTGGCCAAGA
GCGTGCGCCAGGCCATCAAGATCGTGAACGCCGCCATCAAGGAGTACGGCGACTTCGACAACATCGTGAT
CGAGATGGCCCGCGAGACCAACGAGGACGACGAGAAGAAGGCCATCCAGAAGATCCAGAAGGCCAACAAG
GACGAGAAGGACGCCGCCATGCTGAAGGCCGCCAACCAGTACAACGGCAAGGCCGAGCTGCCCCACAGCG
TGTTCCACGGCCACAAGCAGCTGGCCACCAAGATCCGCCTGTGGCACCAGCAGGGCGAGCGCTGCCTGTA
CACCGGCAAGACCATCAGCATCCACGACCTGATCAACAACAGCAACCAGTTCGAGGTGGACCACATCCTG
CCCCTGAGCATCACCTTCGACGACAGCCTGGCCAACAAGGTGCTGGTGTACGCCACCGCCAACCAGGAGA
AGGGCCAGCGCACCCCCTACCAGGCCCTGGACAGCATGGACGACGCCTGGAGCTTCCGCGAGCTGAAGGC
CTTCGTGCGCGAGAGCAAGACCCTGAGCAACAAGAAGAAGGAGTATCTGCTGACCGAGGAGGACATCAGC
AAGTTCGACGTGCGCAAGAAGTTCATCGAGCGCAACCTGGTGGACACCCGCTACGCCAGCCGCGTGGTGC
TGAACGCCCTGCAGGAGCACTTCCGCGCCCACAAGATCGACACCAAGGTGAGCGTGGTGCGCGGCCAGTT
CACCAGCCAGCTGCGCCGCCACTGGGGCATCGAGAAGACCCGCGACACCTACCACCACCACGCCGTGGAC
GCCCTGATCATTGCGGCTTCTAGCCAGCTGAACCTGTGGAAGAAGCAGAAGAACACCCTGGTGAGCTACA
GCGAGGACCAGCTGCTGGACATCGAGACCGGCGAGCTGATCAGCGACGACGAGTACAAGGAGAGCGTGTT
CAAGGCCCCCTACCAGCACTTCGTGGACACCCTGAAGAGCAAGGAGTTCGAGGACAGCATCCTGTTCAGC
TACCAGGTGGACAGCAAGTTCAACCGCAAGATCAGCGACGCCACCATCTACGCCACCCGCCAGGCCAAGG
TGGGCAAGGACAAGGCCGACGAGACCTACGTGCTGGGCAAGATCAAGGACATCTACACCCAGGACGGCTA
CGACGCCTTCATGAAGATCTACAAGAAGGACAAGAGCAAGTTCCTGATGTACCGCCACGACCCCCAGACC
TTCGAGAAGGTGATCGAGCCCATCCTGGAGAACTACCCCAACAAGCAGATCAACGAGAAAGGCAAGGAGG
TGCCCTGCAACCCCTTCCTGAAGTACAAGGAGGAGCACGGCTACATCCGCAAGTACAGCAAGAAGGGCAA
CGGCCCCGAGATCAAGAGCCTGAAGTACTACGACAGCAAGCTGGGCAACCACATCGACATCACCCCCAAG
GACAGCAACAACAAGGTGGTGCTGCAGAGCGTGAGCCCCTGGCGCGCCGACGTGTACTTCAACAAGAACA
CCGGCAAGTACGAGATCCTGGGGCTGAAGTACGCCGATCTGCAGTTTGAGAAAAAGACAGGCACCTACAA
GATCAGCCAGGAGAAGTACAACGGCATCATGAAGGAGGAGGGCGTGGACAGCGACAGCGAGTTCAAGTTC
ACCCTGTACAAGAACGACCTTCTGCTGGTGAAGGACACCGAGACCAAGGAGCAACAGCTGTTCCGCTTCC
TGAGCCGCACCATGCCCAACGTGAAGTACTACGTGGAGCTGAAGCCCTACAGCAAGGACAAGTTCGAGAA
GAACGAGAGCCTGATCGAGATCCTGGGCAGCGCCGACAAGAGCGGCAGGTGCATCAAGGGCCTGGGCAAG
AGCAACATCAGCATCTACAAGGTGCGCACCGACGTGCTGGGCAACCAGCACATCATCAAGAACGAGGGCG
ACAAGCCCAAGTTGGACTTCAGCAGGGCTGACCCCAAGAAGAAGAGGAAGGTGGGATCTAGCGGCGGGAG
CGGCGGGAGCGGGGGGAGCACTAATCTGAGCGACATCATTGAGAAGGAGACTGGGAAACAGCTGGTCATT
CAGGAGTCCATCCTGATGCTGCCTGAGGAGGTGGAGGAAGTGATCGGCAACAAGCCAGAGTCTGACATCC
TGGTGCACACCGCCTACGACGAGTCCACAGATGAGAATGTGATGCTGCTGACCTCTGACGCCCCCGAGTA
TAAGCCTTGGGCCCTGGTCATCCAGGATTCTAACGGCGAGAATAAGATCAAGATGCTGAGCGGAGGATCC
GGAGGATCTGGAGGCAGCACCAACCTGTCTGACATCATCGAGAAGGAGACAGGCAAGCAGCTGGTCATCC
AGGAGAGCATCCTGATGCTGCCCGAAGAAGTCGAAGAAGTGATCGGAAACAAGCCTGAGAGCGATATCCT
GGTCCATACCGCCTACGACGAGAGTACCGACGAAAATGTGATGCTGCTGACATCCGACGCCCCAGAGTAT
AAGCCCTGGGCTCTGGTCATCCAGGATTCCAACGGAGAGAACAAAATCAAAATGCTGTCTGGCGGCTCAA
AAAGAACCGCCGACGGCAGCGAATTCGAGCCCAAGAAGAAGAGGAAAGTCGGATCCTACCCATACGATGT
TCCAGATTACGCTTATCCCTACGACGTGCCTGATTATGCATACCCATATGATGTCCCCGACTATGCCTAA
TTCGAAAAGTGATAACTCGAGTCTAGAAACCCTGCAGGCTGTGCCTTCTAGTTGCCAGCCATCTGTTGTT
TGCCCCTCCCCCGTGCCTTCCTTGACCCTGGAAGGTGCCACTCCCACTGTCCTTTCCTAATAAAATGAGG
AAATTGCATCGCATTGTCTGAGTAGGTGTCATTCTATTCTGGGGGGTGGGGTGGGGCAGGACAGCAAGGG
GGAGGATTGGGAAGACAATAGCAGGCATGCTGGGGATGCGGTGGGCTCTATGGAGATCCGCTGCATTAAT
GAATCGGCCAACGCGCGGGGAGAGGCGGTTTGCGTATTGGGCGCTCTTCCGCTTCCTCGCTCACTGACTC
GCTGCGCTCGGTCGTTCGGCTGCGGCGAGCGGTATCAGCTCACTCAAAGGCGGTAATACGGTTATCCACA
GAATCAGGGGATAACGCAGGAAAGAACATGTGAGCAAAAGGCCAGCAAAAGGCCAGGAACCGTAAAAAGG
CCGCGTTGCTGGCGTTTTTCCATAGGCTCCGCCCCCCTGACGAGCATCACAAAAATCGACGCTCAAGTCA
GAGGTGGCGAAACCCGACAGGACTATAAAGATACCAGGCGTTTCCCCCTGGAAGCTCCCTCGTGCGCTCT
CCTGTTCCGACCCTGCCGCTTACCGGATACCTGTCCGCCTTTCTCCCTTCGGGAAGCGTGGCGCTTTCTC
ATAGCTCACGCTGTAGGTATCTCAGTTCGGTGTAGGTCGTTCGCTCCAAGCTGGGCTGTGTGCACGAACC
CCCCGTTCAGCCCGACCGCTGCGCCTTATCCGGTAACTATCGTCTTGAGTCCAACCCGGTAAGACACGAC
TTATCGCCACTGGCAGCAGCCACTGGTAACAGGATTAGCAGAGCGAGGTATGTAGGCGGTGCTACAGAGT
TCTTGAAGTGGTGGCCTAACTACGGCTACACTAGAAGAACAGTATTTGGTATCTGCGCTCTGCTGAAGCC
AGTTACCTTCGGAAAAAGAGTTGGTAGCTCTTGATCCGGCAAACAAACCACCGCTGGTAGCGGTGGTTTT
TTTGTTTGCAAGCAGCAGATTACGCGCAGAAAAAAAGGATCTCAAGAAGATCCTTTGATCTTTTCTACGG
GGTCTGACGCTCAGTGGAACGAAAACTCACGTTAAGGGATTTTGGTCATGAGATTATCAAAAAGGATCTT
CACCTAGATCCTTTTAAATTAAAAATGAAGTTTTAAATCAATCTAAAGTATATATGAGTAAACTTGGTCT
GACAGTTACCAATGCTTAATCAGTGAGGCACCTATCTCAGCGATCTGTCTATTTCGTTCATCCATAGTTG
CCTGACTCCCCGTCGTGTAGATAACTACGATACGGGAGGGCTTACCATCTGGCCCCAGTGCTGCAATGAT
ACCGCGAGACCCACGCTCACCGGCTCCAGATTTATCAGCAATAAACCAGCCAGCCGGAAGGGCCGAGCGC
AGAAGTGGTCCTGCAACTTTATCCGCCTCCATCCAGTCTATTAATTGTTGCCGGGAAGCTAGAGTAAGTA
GTTCGCCAGTTAATAGTTTGCGCAACGTTGTTGCCATTGCTACAGGCATCGTGGTGTCACGCTCGTCGTT
TGGTATGGCTTCATTCAGCTCCGGTTCCCAACGATCAAGGCGAGTTACATGATCCCCCATGTTGTGCAAA
AAAGCGGTTAGCTCCTTCGGTCCTCCGATCGTTGTCAGAAGTAAGTTGGCCGCAGTGTTATCACTCATGG
TTATGGCAGCACTGCATAATTCTCTTACTGTCATGCCATCCGTAAGATGCTTTTCTGTGACTGGTGAGTA
CTCAACCAAGTCATTCTGAGAATAGTGTATGCGGCGACCGAGTTGCTCTTGCCCGGCGTCAATACGGGAT
AATACCGCGCCACATAGCAGAACTTTAAAAGTGCTCATCATTGGAAAACGTTCTTCGGGGCGAAAACTCT
CAAGGATCTTACCGCTGTTGAGATCCAGTTCGATGTAACCCACTCGTGCACCCAACTGATCTTCAGCATC
TTTTACTTTCACCAGCGTTTCTGGGTGAGCAAAAACAGGAAGGCAAAATGCCGCAAAAAAGGGAATAAGG
GCGACACGGAAATGTTGAATACTCATACTCTTCCTTTTTCAATATTATTGAAGCATTTATCAGGGTTATT
GTCTCATGAGCGGATACATATTTGAATGTATTTAGAAAAATAAACAAATAGGGGTTCCGCGCACATTTCC
CCGAAAAGTGCCA
